>Addgene plasmid #237569 | pMIHP-16232 C.FLAG.S | addgene full sequence | sequence record 477164 | Addgene NGS Result
TTTTCCCAGTCACGACGTTGTAAAACGACGGCGCAAGGAATGGTGCATGCAAGGAGATGGCGCCCAACAG
TCCCCCGGCCACGGGGCCTGCCACCATACCCACGCCGAAACAAGCGCTCATGAGCCCGAAGTGGCGAGCC
CGATCTTCCCCATCGGTGATGTCGGCGATATAGGCGCCAGCAACCGCACCTGTGGCGCCGGTGATGCCGG
CCACGATGCGTCCGGCGTAGAGGCGATTAGTCCAATTTGTTAAAGACAGGATATCAGTGGTCCAGGCTCT
AGTTTTGACTCAACAATATCACCAGCTGAAGCCTATAGAGTACGAGCCATAGATAAAATAAAAGATTTTA
TTTAGTCTCCAGAAAAAGGGGGGAATGAAAGACCCCACCTGTAGGTTTGGCAAGCTAGCTTAAGTAACGC
CATTTTGCAAGGCATGGAAAATACATAACTGAGAATAGAGAAGTTCAGATCAAGGTTAGGAACAGAGAGA
CAGCAGAATATGGGCCAAACAGGATATCTGTGGTAAGCAGTTCCTGCCCCGGCTCAGGGCCAAGAACAGA
TGGTCCCCAGATGCGGTCCCGCCCTCAGCAGTTTCTAGAGAACCATCAGATGTTTCCAGGGTGCCCCAAG
GACCTGAAATGACCCTGTGCCTTATTTGAACTAACCAATCAGTTCGCTTCTCGCTTCTGTTCGCGCGCTT
CTGCTCCCCGAGCTCAATAAAAGAGCCCACAACCCCTCACTCGGCGCGCCAGTCCTCCGATAGACTGCGT
CGCCCGGGTACCCGTATTCCCAATAAAGCCTCTTGCTGTTTGCATCCGAATCGTGGACTCGCTGATCCTT
GGGAGGGTCTCCTCAGATTGATTGACTGCCCACCTCGGGGGTCTTTCATTTGGAGGTTCCACCGAGATTT
GGAGACCCCTGCCCAGGGACCACCGACCCCCCCGCCGGGAGGTAAGCTGGCCAGCGGTCGTTTCGTGTCT
GTCTCTGTCTTTGTGCGTGTTTGTGCCGGCATCTAATGTTTGCGCCTGCGTCTGTACTAGTTAGCTAACT
AGCTCTGTATCTGGCGGACCCGTGGTGGAACTGACGAGTTCTGAACACCCGGCCGCAACCCTGGGAGACG
TCCCAGGGACTTTGGGGGCCGTTTTTGTGGCCCGACCTGAGGAAGGGAGTCGATGTGGAATCCGACCCCG
TCAGGATATGTGGTTCTGGTAGGAGACGAGAACCTAAAACAGTTCCCGCCTCCGTCTGAATTTTTGCTTT
CGGTTTGGAACCGAAGCCGCGCGTCTTGTCTGCTGCAGCGCTGCAGCATCGTTCTGTGTTGTCTCTGTCT
GACTGTGTTTCTGTATTTGTCTGAAAATTAGGGCCAGACTGTTACCACTCCCTTAAGTTTGACCTTAGGT
CACTGGAAAGATGTCGAGCGGATCGCTCACAACCAGTCGGTAGATGTCAAGAAGAGACGTTGGGTTACCT
TCTGCTCTGCAGAATGGCCAACCTTTAACGTCGGATGGCCGCGAGACGGCACCTTTAACCGAGACCTCAT
CACCCAGGTTAAGATCAAGGTCTTTTCACCTGGCCCGCATGGACACCCAGACCAGGTCCCCTACATCGTG
ACCTGGGAAGCCTTGGCTTTTGACCCCCCTCCCTGGGTCAAGCCCTTTGTACACCCTAAGCCTCCGCCTC
CTCTTCCTCCATCCGCCCCGTCTCTCCCCCTTGAACCTCCTCGTTCGACCCCGCCTCGATCCTCCCTTTA
TCCAGCCCTCACTCCTTCTCTAGGCGCCGGAATTCCGAACAGTCTTCCGTAATAGAAGACACAAGGCTCG
AGCGGGATCAATTCCGCCCCCCCCCTAACGTTACTGGCCGAAGCCGCTTGGAATAAGGCCGGTGTGCGTT
TGTCTATATGTTATTTTCCACCATATTGCCGTCTTTTGGCAATGTGAGGGCCCGGAAACCTGGCCCTGTC
TTCTTGACGAGCATTCCTAGGGGTCTTTCCCCTCTCGCCAAAGGAATGCAAGGTCTGTTGAATGTCGTGA
AGGAAGCAGTTCCTCTGGAAGCTTCTTGAAGACAAACAACGTCTGTAGCGACCCTTTGCAGGCAGCGGAA
CCCCCCACCTGGCGACAGGTGCCTCTGCGGCCAAAAGCCACGTGTATAAGATACACCTGCAAAGGCGGCA
CAACCCCAGTGCCACGTTGTGAGTTGGATAGTTGTGGAAAGAGTCAAATGGCTCTCCTCAAGCGTATTCA
ACAAGGGGCTGAAGGATGCCCAGAAGGTACCCCATTGTATGGGATCTGATCTGGGGCCTCGGTGCACATG
CTTTACATGTGTTTAGTCGAGGTTAAAAAAACGTCTAGGCCCCCCGAACCACGGGGACGTGGTTTTCCTT
TGAAAAACACGATAATACCATGCCAGAGCCTTCTAAGTCTGCACCAGCCCCTAAGAAGGGATCTAAGAAA
GCCATCTCTAAGGCGCAGAAGAAGGATGGCAAGAAGCGCAAGCGCAGCCGCAAGGAGAGCTATTCGGTGT
ACGTGTACAAGGTGCTGAAGCAAGTGCACCCCGACACCGGCATCTCCTCCAAGGCCATGGGCATCATGAA
CTCGTTCGTGAACGACATCTTCGAGCGCATCGCGAGCGAGGCGTCCCGCCTGGCGCATTACAACAAGCGC
TCGACCATCACGTCCCGGGAGATCCAGACGGCCGTGCGCCTGCTGCTGCCCGGGGAGCTGGCCAAGCACG
CCGTGTCGGAGGGCACTAAGGCCGTCACCAAGTACACCAGCTCCAAGGACCCACCGGTCGCCACCGGATC
CACGGTCGCCACCATGGGCGAGGACCAGGTGGACCCCAGGCTGATCGACGGCAAGGGAGGAGGCGGGGGA
GGGGACTACAAAGACGATGACGACAAGGGAGGAGGCGGGGGAGGGAAGGAGACCGCCGCCGCCAAGTTCG
AGAGGCAGCACATGGACAGCGGCATGCTGATGGTGTAAGCGGCCGCGACTCTAGAGTCGACCTGCAGGCA
TGCAAGCTTCAGGTAGCCGGCTAACGTTAACAACCGGTACCTCTAGAACTATAGCTAGCATGCGCAAATT
TAAAGCGCTGATATCGATAAAATAAAAGATTTTATTTAGTCTCCAGAAAAAGGGGGGAATGAAAGACCCC
ACCTGTAGGTTTGGCAAGCTAGCTTAAGTAACGCCATTTTGCAAGGCATGGAAAATACATAACTGAGAAT
AGAGAAGTTCAGATCAAGGTTAGGAACAGAGAGACAGCAGAATATGGGCCAAACAGGATATCTGTGGTAA
GCAGTTCCTGCCCCGGCTCAGGGCCAAGAACAGATGGTCCCCAGATGCGGTCCCGCCCTCAGCAGTTTCT
AGAGAACCATCAGATGTTTCCAGGGTGCCCCAAGGACCTGAAATGACCCTGTGCCTTATTTGAACTAACC
AATCAGTTCGCTTCTCGCTTCTGTTCGCGCGCTTCTGCTCCCCGAGCTCAATAAAAGAGCCCACAACCCC
TCACTCGGCGCGCCAGTCCTCCGATAGACTGCGTCGCCCGGGTACCCGTGTATCCAATAAACCCTCTTGC
AGTTGCATCCGACTTGTGGTCTCGCTGTTCCTTGGGAGGGTCTCCTCTGAGTGATTGACTACCCGTCAGC
GGGGGTCTTTCATGGGTAACAGTTTCTTGAAGTTGGAGAACAACATTCTGAGGGTAGGAGTCGAATATTA
AGTAATCCTGACTCAATTAGCCACTGTTTTGAATCCACATACTCCAATACTCCTGAAATAGTTCATTATG
GACAGCGCAGAAAGAGCTGGGGAGAATTGTGAAATTGTTATCCGCTCACAATTCCACACAACATACGAGC
CGGAAGCATAAAGTGTAAAGCCTGGGGTGCCTAATGAGTGAGCTAACTCACATTAATTGCGTTGCGCTCA
CTGCCCGCTTTCCAGTCGGGAAACCTGTCGTGCCAGCTGCATTAATGAATCGGCCAACGCGCGGGGAGAG
GCGGTTTGCGTATTGGGCGCTCTTCCGCTTCCTCGCTCACTGACTCGCTGCGCTCGGTCGTTCGGCTGCG
GCGAGCGGTATCAGCTCACTCAAAGGCGGTAATACGGTTATCCACAGAATCAGGGGATAACGCAGGAAAG
AACATGTGAGCAAAAGGCCAGCAAAAGGCCAGGAACCGTAAAAAGGCCGCGTTGCTGGCGTTTTTCCATA
GGCTCCGCCCCCCTGACGAGCATCACAAAAATCGACGCTCAAGTCAGAGGTGGCGAAACCCGACAGGACT
ATAAAGATACCAGGCGTTTCCCCCTGGAAGCTCCCTCGTGCGCTCTCCTGTTCCGACCCTGCCGCTTACC
GGATACCTGTCCGCCTTTCTCCCTTCGGGAAGCGTGGCGCTTTCTCATAGCTCACGCTGTAGGTATCTCA
GTTCGGTGTAGGTCGTTCGCTCCAAGCTGGGCTGTGTGCACGAACCCCCCGTTCAGCCCGACCGCTGCGC
CTTATCCGGTAACTATCGTCTTGAGTCCAACCCGGTAAGACACGACTTATCGCCACTGGCAGCAGCCACT
GGTAACAGGATTAGCAGAGCGAGGTATGTAGGCGGTGCTACAGAGTTCTTGAAGTGGTGGCCTAACTACG
GCTACACTAGAAGAACAGTATTTGGTATCTGCGCTCTGCTGAAGCCAGTTACCTTCGGAAAAAGAGTTGG
TAGCTCTTGATCCGGCAAACAAACCACCGCTGGTAGCGGTGGTTTTTTTGTTTGCAAGCAGCAGATTACG
CGCAGAAAAAAAGGATCTCAAGAAGATCCTTTGATCTTTTCTACGGGGTCTGACGCTCAGTGGAACGAAA
ACTCACGTTAAGGGATTTTGGTCATGAGATTATCAAAAAGGATCTTCACCTAGATCCTTTTAAATTAAAA
ATGAAGTTTTAAATCAATCTAAAGTATATATGAGTAAACTTGGTCTGACAGTTACCAATGCTTAATCAGT
GAGGCACCTATCTCAGCGATCTGTCTATTTCGTTCATCCATAGTTGCCTGACTCCCCGTCGTGTAGATAA
CTACGATACGGGAGGGCTTACCATCTGGCCCCAGTGCTGCAATGATACCGCGAGACCCACGCTCACCGGC
TCCAGATTTATCAGCAATAAACCAGCCAGCCGGAAGGGCCGAGCGCAGAAGTGGTCCTGCAACTTTATCC
GCCTCCATCCAGTCTATTAATTGTTGCCGGGAAGCTAGAGTAAGTAGTTCGCCAGTTAATAGTTTGCGCA
ACGTTGTTGCCATTGCTACAGGCATCGTGGTGTCACGCTCGTCGTTTGGTATGGCTTCATTCAGCTCCGG
TTCCCAACGATCAAGGCGAGTTACATGATCCCCCATGTTGTGCAAAAAAGCGGTTAGCTCCTTCGGTCCT
CCGATCGTTGTCAGAAGTAAGTTGGCCGCAGTGTTATCACTCATGGTTATGGCAGCACTGCATAATTCTC
TTACTGTCATGCCATCCGTAAGATGCTTTTCTGTGACTGGTGAGTACTCAACCAAGTCATTCTGAGAATA
GTGTATGCGGCGACCGAGTTGCTCTTGCCCGGCGTCAATACGGGATAATACCGCGCCACATAGCAGAACT
TTAAAAGTGCTCATCATTGGAAAACGTTCTTCGGGGCGAAAACTCTCAAGGATCTTACCGCTGTTGAGAT
CCAGTTCGATGTAACCCACTCGTGCACCCAACTGATCTTCAGCATCTTTTACTTTCACCAGCGTTTCTGG
GTGAGCAAAAACAGGAAGGCAAAATGCCGCAAAAAAGGGAATAAGGGCGACACGGAAATGTTGAATACTC
ATACTCTTCCTTTTTCAATATTATTGAAGCATTTATCAGGGTTATTGTCTCATGAGCGGATACATATTTG
AATGTATTTAGAAAAATAAACAAATAGGGGTTCCGCGCACATTTCCCCGAAAAGTGCCACCTGACGTCTA
AGAAACCATTATTATCATGACATTAACCTATAAAAATAGGCGTATCACGAGGCCCTTTCGTCTCGCGCGT
TTCGGTGATGACGGTGAAAACCTCTGACACATGCAGCTCCCGGAGACGGTCACAGCTTGTCTGTAAGCGG
ATGCCGGGAGCAGACAAGCCCGTCAGGGCGCGTCAGCGGGTGTTGGCGGGTGTCGGGGCTGGCTTAACTA
TGCGGCATCAGAGCAGATTGTACTGAGAGTGCACCATATGCGGTGTGAAATACCGCACAGATGCGTAAGG
AGAAAATACCGCATCAGGCGCCATTCGCCATTCAGGCTGCGCAACTGTTGGGAAGGGCGATCGGTGCGGG
CCTCTTCGCTATTACGCCAGCTGGCGAAAGGGGGATGTGCTGCAAGGCGATTAAGTTGGGTAACGCCAGG
G
Features (pLannotate 1.2.2; 20 found; start..end, strand, type, name):
     32..233     -  CDS            TcR (fragment): tetracycline efflux protein; tet; confers resistance to tetracycline
    234..332     +  CDS            env (fragment): murine leukemia virus gPr80 envelope polyprotein precursor; env; proteolytically cleaved into gp70SU and p15TM subunits
    374..890     +  LTR            5' LTR: 5' long terminal repeat from murine embryonic stem cell virus
    954..1295    +  misc_feature   MESV Ψ: packaging signal of murine embryonic stem cell virus
   1362..1778    +  CDS            gag (truncated): truncated Moloney murine leukemia virus (MMLV) gag gene lacking the start codon
   1837..2397    +  misc_feature   IRES: internal ribosome entry site (IRES) of the encephalomyocarditis virus (EMCV)
   2400..2777    +  CDS            H2bc3: H2B1B_MOUSE - Also known as Hist1h2bb Experimental evidence at protein level: Swiss-Prot protein existence level 1. Core component of nucleosome. Nucleosomes wrap and compact DNA into chromatin, limiting DNA accessibility to the cellular machineries which require DNA as a template. Histones thereby play a central role in transcription regulation, DNA repair, DNA replication and chromosomal stability. DNA accessibility is regulated via a complex set of post-translational modifications of histones, also called histone code, and nucleosome remodeling. From Mus musculus (Mouse).
   2873..2893    +  CDS            3xFLAG (fragment): three tandem FLAG® epitope tags
   2989..3019    +  misc_feature   MCS (fragment): pUC18/19 multiple cloning site
   3139..3653    +  LTR            3' LTR: 3' long terminal repeat from murine embryonic stem cell virus
   3815..3831    -  protein_bind   lac operator: The lac repressor binds to the lac operator to inhibit transcription in E. coli. This inhibition can be relieved by adding lactose or isopropyl-β-D-thiogalactopyranoside (IPTG). lac repressor encoded by lacI
   3839..3869    -  promoter       lac promoter: promoter for the E. coli lac operon
   3884..3905    -  protein_bind   CAP binding site: CAP binding activates transcription in the presence of cAMP. E. coli catabolite activator protein
   3918..4010    -  CDS            lacI (fragment): lac repressor; lacI; The lac repressor binds to the lac operator to inhibit transcription in E. coli. This inhibition can be relieved by adding lactose or isopropyl-β-D-thiogalactopyranoside (IPTG).
   4193..4781    -  rep_origin     ori: high-copy-number ColE1/pMB1/pBR322/pUC origin of replication
   4952..5812    -  CDS            AmpR: β-lactamase; bla; confers resistance to ampicillin, carbenicillin, and related antibiotics
   5813..5917    -  promoter       AmpR promoter: bla
   6012..6047    +  CDS            rop (fragment): Rop protein, which maintains plasmids at low copy number; rop
   6149..6248    +  misc_feature   bom (fragment): basis of mobility region from pBR322
   6254..32      -  CDS            lacZα (fragment) (across the origin): LacZα fragment of β-galactosidase; lacZ fragment
