[The description below was written by a language model from this plasmid's Addgene catalogue record and pLannotate feature annotations shown in this document.]
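Description:
pMIHP-16232 C.FLAG.S is an empty-backbone gammaretroviral vector from the "Flow Code" series. It is built on pMIHP, itself a derivative of pMIGII in which the GFP reporter has been replaced by an epitope-tagged histone. The plasmid is propagated in E. coli through a high-copy ColE1/pUC-type origin and selected with ampicillin via the β-lactamase gene. The annotated fragments of TcR, lacI, rop, bom, lacZα and MLV env appear to be non-functional remnants of earlier cloning steps. The record specifies a recombination-deficient "stable" strain, which is common for plasmids carrying directly repeated LTRs.

The retroviral cassette is flanked by murine embryonic stem cell virus 5' and 3' LTRs. It contains the MESV Ψ packaging signal and a truncated, start-codon-less gag segment, which together support encapsidation of the transcript when gag, pol and env are supplied in trans by packaging cells. The 5' LTR serves as the promoter, as no internal promoter is annotated. Downstream of the extended packaging region sits an EMCV IRES that drives cap-independent translation of mouse histone H2B (H2bc3). The catalogue lists C, FLAG and S tags on this reporter, although the automated annotation detects only a FLAG-type fragment just after the histone coding sequence.

No insert is present. By analogy with the MIG design, a gene of interest would presumably be cloned upstream of the IRES, so that transduced cells co-express it with a nuclear, chromatin-bound epitope combination. That combination can be detected by antibody staining in flow cytometry, giving each vector in the series a distinguishable barcode for pooled or multiplexed experiments. The depositor notes the plasmid is to be used with mRNAs, but the record does not elaborate further.
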