Addgene plasmid #237569: pMIHP-16232 C.FLAG.S
Purpose: (Empty Backbone) C.FLAG.S Flow Code Plasmid This plasmid is to be used with mRNAs.
Depositing lab: Adrian Liston. Depositing organization: Babraham Institute.
Backbone
  Vector backbone: p.MIHP — made from p.MIGII with the GFP element being replaced with the histone epitopes
  Vector type: Retroviral
  Tag / fusion protein: C; FLAG; S
Growth in bacteria
  Bacterial resistance: Ampicillin, 100 μg/mL
  Growth temperature: 30°C
  Growth strain: NEB Stable
  Copy number: Unknown
Gene/Insert
  Gene/Insert name: None
Terms and licenses: Academic/Nonprofit Terms; Industry Terms: Not Available to Industry
How to cite: pMIHP-16232 C.FLAG.S was a gift from Adrian Liston (Addgene plasmid # 237569 ; http://n2t.net/addgene:237569 ; RRID:Addgene_237569)
